Addgene plasmid #117331: pmiRGLO-GLIS2-201
Purpose: Dual luciferase assay for miRNA-targeted UTR
Depositing lab: Volker Busskamp. Publication: Combined Experimental and System-Level Analyses Reveal the Complex Regulatory Network of miR-124 during Human Neurogenesis. Kutsche LK, Gysi DM, Fallmann J, Lenk K, Petri R, Swiersy A, Klapper SD, Pircs K, Khattak S, Stadler PF, Jakobsson J, Nowick K, Busskamp V. Cell Syst. 2018 Sep 28. pii: S2405-4712(18)30358-2. doi: 10.1016/j.cels.2018.08.011. PubMed 30292704.
Backbone
  Vector backbone: pmiRGLO
  Backbone manufacturer: Promega
  Backbone size w/o insert (bp): 7334
  Vector type: Mammalian Expression, Luciferase
  Selectable markers: Neomycin (select with G418)
Growth in bacteria
  Bacterial resistance: Ampicillin, 100 μg/mL
  Growth temperature: 37°C
  Growth strain: DH5alpha
  Copy number: High Copy
Gene/Insert
  Gene/Insert name: 3' UTR GLIS2-201
  Species: H. sapiens (human)
  Insert size (bp): 2073
  Promoter: Murine PGK-1
  Tag / fusion protein: luciferase (N terminal on backbone)
  Cloning method: Gibson Cloning
  Sequencing primers: 5′ Fluc-F1 (AGAAGCTGCGCGGTGGTGTTGTG); 3′ T7terminal
Terms and licenses: Academic/Nonprofit Terms; Industry Terms: Not Available to Industry
Depositor comments: 5' NheI cloning site destroyed, 3' XbaI cloning site destroyed
How to cite: pmiRGLO-GLIS2-201 was a gift from Volker Busskamp (Addgene plasmid # 117331 ; http://n2t.net/addgene:117331 ; RRID:Addgene_117331)
