[The description below was written by a language model from this plasmid's Addgene catalogue record and pLannotate feature annotations shown in this document.]
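Description:
pmiRGLO-GLIS2-201 is a mammalian dual-luciferase reporter plasmid built on Promega's pmiRGLO backbone and used to test whether a microRNA acts on a particular 3' UTR. It is propagated in E. coli as a high-copy plasmid through a ColE1/pUC-type origin with ampicillin selection (AmpR under its bla promoter). A ColE1-derived cer site is also annotated, which helps keep the plasmid monomeric. The sequenced record is about 9.4 kb, consistent with the stated 7.3 kb backbone plus a roughly 2.1 kb insert.

The test cassette consists of the mouse PGK-1 promoter driving the synthetic firefly luciferase gene luc2. The human GLIS2-201 transcript 3' UTR was placed downstream of this coding sequence by Gibson assembly, which destroyed the flanking NheI and XbaI sites. The UTR itself is not annotated in the feature table, but it presumably occupies the unannotated gap between the end of luc2 and the residual polylinker fragment, ahead of an SV40 poly(A) signal. Because the UTR becomes part of the luciferase mRNA, miRNA binding to sites within it lowers firefly signal.

A second, independent cassette uses the SV40 enhancer/early promoter to express human codon-optimized Renilla luciferase followed by a neomycin phosphotransferase sequence and a synthetic poly(A) signal. Renilla activity provides an internal normalisation control from the same plasmid, and the Neo marker allows G418 selection in mammalian cells. Several short annotated fragments (SET1, large T antigen, M13 ori, bom, tnpA) are probably incidental sequence matches rather than functional parts. The associated study concerns the regulatory network of miR-124 in human neurogenesis, which suggests GLIS2 was examined as a candidate target, though the record does not say so.
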