Features (pLannotate 1.2.2; 18 found; start..end, strand, type, name):
     48..547     +  promoter       PGK promoter: mouse phosphoglycerate kinase 1 promoter
    594..2246    +  CDS            luciferase: firefly luciferase synthetic luc2 version of the luciferase gene
   4338..4362    +  misc_feature   MCS (fragment): pUC18/19 multiple cloning site
   4369..4418    +  CDS            SET1 (fragment): solubility-enhancement tag derived from T7 phage gene 10B
   4426..4445    +  terminator     T7 terminator (fragment): transcription terminator for bacteriophage T7 RNA polymerase
   4467..4588    -  polyA_signal   SV40 poly(A) signal: SV40 polyadenylation signal
   4611..4679    -  CDS            large T antigen (fragment): large T antigen from SV40 (simian virus 40)
   4684..4716    +  rep_origin     M13 ori (fragment): M13 bacteriophage origin of replication; arrow indicates direction of (+) strand synthesis
   4717..4768    -  misc_feature   bom (fragment): basis of mobility region from pBR322
   4833..5190    +  promoter       SV40 promoter: SV40 enhancer and early promoter
   5241..6173    +  CDS            hRluc: Renilla luciferase human codon-optimized
   6224..7016    +  CDS            NeoR/KanR (fragment): aminoglycoside phosphotransferase from Tn5; aph(3')-II (or nptII); confers resistance to neomycin, kanamycin, and G418 (Geneticin®)
   7080..7128    +  polyA_signal   poly(A) signal: synthetic polyadenylation signal
   7149..7241    -  CDS            tnpA (fragment): TN5P_ECOLX - Also known as tnp. Experimental evidence at protein level: Swiss-Prot protein existence level 1. Mediates transposition of transposon Tn5 by a 'cut and paste' mechanism. First, the monomeric transposase binds the 19 bp inverted DNA repeats flanking the transposon. Then, dimerization of the DNA- bound transposase creates a synaptic DNA complex. After nicking of the first DNA strand, excision of the transposon proceeds through a series of intermediates. The transposase then mediates the insertion of the transposon at a new site by strand transfer. The activity of the wild- type tran
   7284..7388    +  promoter       AmpR promoter: bla
   7389..8249    +  CDS            AmpR: β-lactamase; bla; confers resistance to ampicillin, carbenicillin, and related antibiotics
   8407..8995    -  rep_origin     ori: high-copy-number ColE1/pMB1/pBR322/pUC origin of replication
   9111..9394    +  misc_feature   cer region: ColE1-derived recombination site that helps to maintain plasmids as monomers
>Addgene plasmid #117331 | pmiRGLO-GLIS2-201 | addgene full sequence | sequence record 231315 | Addgene NGS Result
CAGTACTCCGGCCACGATGCGTCCGGCGTAGAGGATCGAGATCTACCGGGTAGGGGAGGCGCTTTTCCCA
AGGCAGTCTGGAGCATGCGCTTTAGCAGCCCCGCTGGGCACTTGGCGCTACACAAGTGGCCTCTGGCCTC
GCACACATTCCACATCCACCGGTAGGCGCCAACCGGCTCCGTTCTTTGGTGGCCCCTTCGCGCCACCTTC
TACTCCTCCCCTAGTCAGGAAGTTCCCCCCCGCCCCGCAGCTCGCGTCGTGCAGGACGTGACAAATGGAA
GTAGCACGTCTCACTAGTCTCGTGCAGATGGACAGCACCGCTGAGCAATGGAAGCGGGTAGGCCTTTGGG
GCAGCGGCCAATAGCAGCTTTGCTCCTTCGCTTTCTGGGCTCAGAGGCTGGGAAGGGGTGGGTCCGGGGG
CGGGCTCAGGGGCGGGCTCAGGGGCGGGGCGGGCGCCCGAAGGTCCTCCGGAGGCCCGGCATTCTGCACG
CTTCAAAAGCGCACGTCTGCCGCGCTGTTCTCCTCTTCCTCATCTCCGGGCCTTTCGACCTGCAGCCCAA
GCTTGGCAATCCGGTACTGTTGGTAAAGCCACCATGGAAGATGCCAAAAACATTAAGAAGGGCCCAGCGC
CATTCTACCCACTCGAAGACGGGACCGCCGGCGAGCAGCTGCACAAAGCCATGAAGCGCTACGCCCTGGT
GCCCGGCACCATCGCCTTTACCGACGCACATATCGAGGTGGACATTACCTACGCCGAGTACTTCGAGATG
AGCGTTCGGCTGGCAGAAGCTATGAAGCGCTATGGGCTGAATACAAACCATCGGATCGTGGTGTGCAGCG
AGAATAGCTTGCAGTTCTTCATGCCCGTGTTGGGTGCCCTGTTCATCGGTGTGGCTGTGGCCCCAGCTAA
CGACATCTACAACGAGCGCGAGCTGCTGAACAGCATGGGCATCAGCCAGCCCACCGTCGTATTCGTGAGC
AAGAAAGGGCTGCAAAAGATCCTCAACGTGCAAAAGAAGCTACCGATCATACAAAAGATCATCATCATGG
ATAGCAAGACCGACTACCAGGGCTTCCAAAGCATGTACACCTTCGTGACTTCCCATTTGCCACCCGGCTT
CAACGAGTACGACTTCGTGCCCGAGAGCTTCGACCGGGACAAAACCATCGCCCTGATCATGAACAGTAGT
GGCAGTACCGGATTGCCCAAGGGCGTAGCCCTACCGCACCGCACCGCTTGTGTCCGATTCAGTCATGCCC
GCGACCCCATCTTCGGCAACCAGATCATCCCCGACACCGCTATCCTCAGCGTGGTGCCATTTCACCACGG
CTTCGGCATGTTCACCACGCTGGGCTACTTGATCTGCGGCTTTCGGGTCGTGCTCATGTACCGCTTCGAG
GAGGAGCTATTCTTGCGCAGCTTGCAAGACTATAAGATTCAATCTGCCCTGCTGGTGCCCACACTATTTA
GCTTCTTCGCTAAGAGCACTCTCATCGACAAGTACGACCTAAGCAACTTGCACGAGATCGCCAGCGGCGG
GGCGCCGCTCAGCAAGGAGGTAGGTGAGGCCGTGGCCAAACGCTTCCACCTACCAGGCATCCGCCAGGGC
TACGGCCTGACAGAAACAACCAGCGCCATTCTGATCACCCCCGAAGGGGACGACAAGCCTGGCGCAGTAG
GCAAGGTGGTGCCCTTCTTCGAGGCTAAGGTGGTGGACTTGGACACCGGTAAGACACTGGGTGTGAACCA
GCGCGGCGAGCTGTGCGTCCGTGGCCCCATGATCATGAGCGGCTACGTTAACAACCCCGAGGCTACAAAC
GCTCTCATCGACAAGGACGGCTGGCTGCACAGCGGCGACATCGCCTACTGGGACGAGGACGAGCACTTCT
TCATCGTGGACCGGCTGAAGAGCCTGATCAAATACAAGGGCTACCAGGTAGCCCCAGCCGAACTGGAGAG
CATCCTGCTGCAACACCCCAACATCTTCGACGCCGGGGTCGCCGGCCTGCCCGACGACGATGCCGGCGAG
CTGCCCGCCGCAGTCGTCGTGCTGGAACACGGTAAAACCATGACCGAGAAGGAGATCGTGGACTATGTGG
CCAGCCAGGTTACAACCGCCAAGAAGCTGCGCGGTGGTGTTGTGTTCGTGGACGAGGTGCCTAAAGGACT
GACCGGCAAGTTGGACGCCCGCAAGATCCGCGAGATTCTCATTAAGGCCAAGAAGGGCGGCAAGATCGCC
GTGTAATTCTAGTTGTTTAAACGAGGCCCATCCTGCGGACAGTTGTGGTGCCCCCCCGGCAGCTCCCGGC
ACTGCCCCCGACGAACGGAAACTCTTCTGTGAAATAGCAATAATGTCCTACTGCCCGGGCAGCCCCAGCC
CAGCCCGCCGGGAGCAAGGATGGTGCTAGGTCATTCATGGCTGGCCTCCCAGCCCCCGGGTGGGGACCTG
GCCTGTCATGCAGGGAGAGCTGTGCTCCTGGGTGCTGAAGCCTCGCTCCTGTCTGTCCCCCACCACCTGG
CCCTCAGCTTCTGAGAGGCTTTCCCCTGCCCGACCTCCTCCCGTTTCCCTCTCCCACCCTGGCACCTCCC
TCACCTAGTGACCACCCATGGCAAGTTGCCCTCTCCCAGCAGAGGGGGTGGGTGGGGTGGCATCTGCCCT
CCCTGCTAGCACCAGGCTCCCCCTTCCTGAGAGGAGCCCCCAGGGACCAGAGGCCTGCCCTTCCCTCCTA
GGCTTACCCAGCCCCTGCCCTGGGGGCTCCTTGGACCCCTTTCCCTCTGACCCTGCCTCCAGAGGGAAAG
CAAGACAGATGCAGGCCCCTGCAAAGCCCCAGGTAGAAGCATGCCCCCCAGGACAAGGCGCCTCCCACTA
GTTAGGAGGAGGCCCGCTCTGCAGCCGCCGTCCTCACCCCAGGCCAGGCCTGCAGTACCAGACGGGATAG
CTGGCCACTCCACCCCTGCACCCCAGGGTCTCCTCCCTCTACCTTTTGGGGCACCCTGGGAGCGTGGGAA
GCAGGTCCGAGGGCCCCTGAGCTGGCAAGGGGAGGTGCCAGGCCAGCTGTGGTGCCAAGATACTGAGTGA
CCTGGGCCCTGGCTCAGGGAGCATGTGGGGCCAGGCCCAGCGCCCCGTCTTCCTCCTTCTACCCCCGCTG
GGCCTGGCCTGGGCAGCGCCCCCTGCAGAGGCCTTTGGGTCCTTGGTCCTGTAACAGGAAGGGGGAGGCT
GGCTGGGGACGACCGACCACAGGCTGGGACACAGCTCCTGGTCTGGGGGCTCCAAGTGACAGCATGCAGG
GGAGGGGGCTCCCAGTCAGTGCTGTGTTGGGAGCTTTCTGGAGGCTGTGGACTGAAGGCCTTGAGGGAAG
CAGTGGCTGGAGGAGGGTGCTGGACCCATGACACGTTGCTTCCTCTGGCTTTTCCCTGCTGGGCCGCTTT
CTCAGAGGCACTTCCCCACCCCTAACACCCAGTGGGCCCCCCCAGGTTCTGTGCCACTCAGAGGGACCCT
GGCAGGGGCCAGAACCACTTAAGGGTGGTGCTGGAGGGCCTTGTGCCCCAGTCCCATCCCAGGACGCCCT
GAGGGATGGACGCAGCCATGCACCCCCCATCTGGGGCCTCTCCCTGCTCCCTCTCCCACCTGGCAGCTGG
GAGTTCTGGCTTCTAGGCCTGCCCTGTCACCAGGCCTCTGAGTGGCCAGGCCCTTCCACCTCCCCATCTG
TAAAACGAGGCAGCTGCCCGGACAGCCTTGGGGTCCTTAGTGGCCCTGCAGGTCCTCTGGCAGCTCTGCT
GACCCCACCCTCTCCCGGACTGCCCTTCTGTCCCAGAGGGGTCACCCTGACCCGGCCCACCTTGCCACTG
GGCTTTGGACTCCAGCCCTGACAGGGCCCAGCCACACTGGCTCTGCCCCTCGAAGGGGCTATGAGCAAGG
TAGGAGGGAGCTGGTCTCCTTTCTTCGGGCCCCACCCAGGCCCTGAGCACCCCCCACCCCTGTGAGGGCC
CCAGGCCTTAAGTCCCTGGCGGGGTCATGGGTTTGCGACTTGAGCAGAGCGGAGGAACAGGGCACTGGAA
GGCCGACGAGCTCAGCATGCGACTCGGTGACGGACCAGGCTCGGCAGGGCCGGTGTACTTTTTGTGGTTG
TCATTGGTGTGTTGTTGCACATTCCAGGACGTCAGTATTTTAACAGGTTCTAAGTGCCTTTCTATCGTAG
CTTATGTTTTCCTCCTCTTGGCTCCATTGCTGTTAGCATAGAGTTTTAAAAAAAGAGATAAGCTAATGAC
TATAACAATATATTCCTCCATGGGAGAGGAAGTTTATAAAGAAACAATAAAAGTGAGTTGCAAAGATGAG
TCGACCTGCAGGCATGCAAGCTGATCCGGCTGCTAACAAAGCCCGAAAGGAAGCTGAGTTGGCTGCTGCC
ACCGCTGAGCAATAACTAGCATAACCCCTTGGGGCGGCCGCTTCGAGCAGACATGATAAGATACATTGAT
GAGTTTGGACAAACCACAACTAGAATGCAGTGAAAAAAATGCTTTATTTGTGAAATTTGTGATGCTATTG
CTTTATTTGTAACCATTATAAGCTGCAATAAACAAGTTAACAACAACAATTGCATTCATTTTATGTTTCA
GGTTCAGGGGGAGATGTGGGAGGTTTTTTTAAGCAAGTAAAACCTCTACAAATGTGGTAAAATCGAATTT
TAACAAAATATTAACGCTTACAATTTCCTGATGCGGTATTTTCTCCTTACGCATCTGTGCGGTATTTCAC
ACCGCATACGCGGATCTGCGCAGCACCATGGCCTGAAATAACCTCTGAAAGAGGAACTTGGTTAGGTACC
TTCTGAGGCGGAAAGAACCAGCTGTGGAATGTGTGTCAGTTAGGGTGTGGAAAGTCCCCAGGCTCCCCAG
CAGGCAGAAGTATGCAAAGCATGCATCTCAATTAGTCAGCAACCAGGTGTGGAAAGTCCCCAGGCTCCCC
AGCAGGCAGAAGTATGCAAAGCATGCATCTCAATTAGTCAGCAACCATAGTCCCGCCCCTAACTCCGCCC
ATCCCGCCCCTAACTCCGCCCAGTTCCGCCCATTCTCCGCCCCATGGCTGACTAATTTTTTTTATTTATG
CAGAGGCCGAGGCCGCCTCGGCCTCTGAGCTATTCCAGAAGTAGTGAGGAGGCTTTTTTGGAGGCCTAGG
CTTTTGCAAAAAGCTTGATTCTTCTGACACAACAGTCTCGAACCAAAGGCTGGAGCCACCATGGCTTCCA
AGGTGTACGACCCCGAGCAACGCAAACGCATGATCACTGGGCCTCAGTGGTGGGCTCGCTGCAAGCAAAT
GAACGTGCTGGACTCCTTCATCAACTACTATGATTCCGAGAAGCACGCCGAGAACGCCGTGATTTTTCTG
CATGGTAACGCTGCCTCCAGCTACCTGTGGAGGCACGTCGTGCCTCACATCGAGCCCGTGGCTAGATGCA
TCATCCCTGATCTGATCGGAATGGGTAAGTCCGGCAAGAGCGGGAATGGCTCATATCGCCTCCTGGATCA
CTACAAGTACCTCACCGCTTGGTTCGAGCTGCTGAACCTTCCAAAGAAAATCATCTTTGTGGGCCACGAC
TGGGGGGCTTGTCTGGCCTTTCACTACTCCTACGAGCACCAAGACAAGATCAAGGCCATCGTCCATGCTG
AGAGTGTCGTGGACGTGATCGAGTCCTGGGACGAGTGGCCTGACATCGAGGAGGATATCGCCCTGATCAA
GAGCGAAGAGGGCGAGAAAATGGTGCTTGAGAATAACTTCTTCGTCGAGACCATGCTCCCAAGCAAGATC
ATGCGGAAACTGGAGCCTGAGGAGTTCGCTGCCTACCTGGAGCCATTCAAGGAGAAGGGCGAGGTTAGAC
GGCCTACCCTCTCCTGGCCTCGCGAGATCCCTCTCGTTAAGGGAGGCAAGCCCGACGTCGTCCAGATTGT
CCGCAACTACAACGCCTACCTTCGGGCCAGCGACGATCTGCCTAAGATGTTCATCGAGTCCGACCCTGGG
TTCTTTTCCAACGCTATTGTCGAGGGAGCTAAGAAGTTCCCTAACACCGAGTTCGTGAAGGTGAAGGGCC
TCCACTTCAGCCAGGAGGACGCTCCAGATGAAATGGGTAAGTACATCAAGAGCTTCGTGGAGCGCGTGCT
GAAGAACGAGCAGACCGGTGGTGGGAGCGGAGGTGGCGGATCAGGTGGCGGAGGCTCCGGAGGGATTGAA
CAAGATGGATTGCACGCAGGTTCTCCGGCCGCTTGGGTGGAGAGGCTATTCGGCTATGACTGGGCACAAC
AGACAATCGGCTGCTCTGATGCCGCCGTGTTCCGGCTGTCAGCGCAGGGGCGCCCGGTTCTTTTTGTCAA
GACCGACCTGTCCGGTGCCCTGAATGAACTGCAGGACGAGGCAGCGCGGCTATCGTGGCTGGCCACGACG
GGCGTTCCTTGCGCAGCTGTGCTCGACGTTGTCACTGAAGCGGGAAGGGACTGGCTGCTATTGGGCGAAG
TGCCGGGGCAGGATCTCCTGTCATCTCACCTTGCTCCTGCCGAGAAAGTATCCATCATGGCTGATGCAAT
GCGGCGGCTGCATACGCTTGATCCGGCTACCTGCCCATTCGACCACCAAGCGAAACATCGCATCGAGCGA
GCACGTACTCGGATGGAAGCCGGTCTTGTCGATCAGGATGATCTGGACGAAGAGCATCAGGGGCTCGCGC
CAGCCGAACTGTTCGCCAGGCTCAAGGCGCGCATGCCCGACGGCGAGGATCTCGTCGTGACCCATGGCGA
TGCCTGCTTGCCGAATATCATGGTGGAAAATGGCCGCTTTTCTGGATTCATCGACTGTGGCCGGCTGGGT
GTGGCGGACCGCTATCAGGACATAGCGTTGGCTACCCGTGATATTGCTGAAGAGCTTGGCGGCGAATGGG
CTGACCGCTTCCTCGTGCTTTACGGTATCGCCGCTCCCGATTCGCAGCGCATCGCCTTCTATCGCCTTCT
TGACGAGTTCTTCTGAGCGGGACTCTGGGGTTCGAAATGACCGACCAAGCGACGCCCAACCTGCCATCAC
GATGGCCGCAATAAAATATCTTTATTTTCATTACATCTGTGTGTTGGTTTTTTGTGTGAATCGATAGCGA
TAAGGATCCTCTTTGCGCTTGCGTTTTCCCTTGTCCAGATAGCCCAGTAGCTGACATTCATCCGGGGTCA
GCACCGTTTCTGCGGACTGGCTTTCTACGTAATGGTTTCTTAGACGTCAGGTGGCACTTTTCGGGGAAAT
GTGCGCGGAACCCCTATTTGTTTATTTTTCTAAATACATTCAAATATGTATCCGCTCATGAGACAATAAC
CCTGATAAATGCTTCAATAATATTGAAAAAGGAAGAGTATGAGTATTCAACATTTCCGTGTCGCCCTTAT
TCCCTTTTTTGCGGCATTTTGCCTTCCTGTTTTTGCTCACCCAGAAACGCTGGTGAAAGTAAAAGATGCT
GAAGATCAGTTGGGTGCACGAGTGGGTTACATCGAACTGGATCTCAACAGCGGTAAGATCCTTGAGAGTT
TTCGCCCCGAAGAACGTTTTCCAATGATGAGCACTTTCAAAGTTCTGCTATGTGGCGCGGTATTATCCCG
TATTGACGCCGGGCAAGAGCAACTCGGTCGCCGCATACACTATTCTCAGAATGACTTGGTTGAGTACTCA
CCAGTCACAGAAAAGCATCTTACGGATGGCATGACAGTAAGAGAATTATGCAGTGCTGCCATAACCATGA
GTGATAACACTGCGGCCAACTTACTTCTGACAACTATCGGAGGACCGAAGGAGCTAACCGCTTTTTTGCA
CAACATGGGGGATCATGTAACTCGCCTTGATCGTTGGGAACCGGAGCTGAATGAAGCCATACCAAACGAC
GAGCGTGACACCACGATGCCTGTAGCAATGGCAACAACGTTGCGCAAACTATTAACTGGCGAACTACTTA
CTCTAGCTTCCCGGCAACAATTAATAGACTGGATGGAGGCGGATAAAGTTGCAGGACCACTTCTGCGCTC
GGCCCTTCCGGCTGGCTGGTTTATTGCTGATAAATCTGGAGCCGGTGAGCGTGGGTCTCGCGGTATCATT
GCAGCACTGGGGCCAGATGGTAAGCCCTCCCGTATCGTAGTTATCTACACGACGGGGAGTCAGGCAACTA
TGGATGAACGAAATAGACAGATCGCTGAGATAGGTGCCTCACTGATTAAGCATTGGTAATTCGAAATGAC
CGACCAAGCGACGCCCAACCGGTATCAGCTCACTCAAAGGCGGTAATACGGTTATCCACAGAATCAGGGG
ATAACGCAGGAAAGAACATGTGAGCAAAAGGCCAGCAAAAGGCCAGGAACCGTAAAAAGGCCGCGTTGCT
GGCGTTTTTCCATAGGCTCCGCCCCCCTGACGAGCATCACAAAAATCGACGCTCAAGTCAGAGGTGGCGA
AACCCGACAGGACTATAAAGATACCAGGCGTTTCCCCCTGGAAGCTCCCTCGTGCGCTCTCCTGTTCCGA
CCCTGCCGCTTACCGGATACCTGTCCGCCTTTCTCCCTTCGGGAAGCGTGGCGCTTTCTCATAGCTCACG
CTGTAGGTATCTCAGTTCGGTGTAGGTCGTTCGCTCCAAGCTGGGCTGTGTGCACGAACCCCCCGTTCAG
CCCGACCGCTGCGCCTTATCCGGTAACTATCGTCTTGAGTCCAACCCGGTAAGACACGACTTATCGCCAC
TGGCAGCAGCCACTGGTAACAGGATTAGCAGAGCGAGGTATGTAGGCGGTGCTACAGAGTTCTTGAAGTG
GTGGCCTAACTACGGCTACACTAGAAGGACAGTATTTGGTATCTGCGCTCTGCTGAAGCCAGTTACCTTC
GGAAAAAGAGTTGGTAGCTCTTGATCCGGCAAACAAACCACCGCTGGTAGCGGTGGTTTTTTTGTTTGCA
AGCAGCAGATTACGCGCAGAAAAAAAGGATTTCAAGAAGATCCTTTGATCTTTTCTACGGGGTCTGACGC
TCAGTGGAACGAAAACTCACGTTAAGGGATTTTGGTCATGAGATTATCAAAAAGGATCTTCACCTAGATC
CTTTTATAGTCCGGAAATACAGGAACGCACGCTGGATGGCCCTTCGCTGGGATGGTGAAACCATGAAAAA
TGGCAGCTTCAGTGGATTAAGTGGGGGTAATGTGGCCTGTACCCTCTGGTTGCATAGGTATTCATACGGT
TAAAATTTATCAGGCGCGATTGCGGCAGTTTTTCGGGTGGTTTGTTGCCATTTTTACCTGTCTGCTGCCG
TGATCGCGCTGAACGCGTTTTAGCGGTGCGTACAATTAAGGGATTATGGTAAATCCACTTACTGTCTGCC
CTCGTAGCCATCGAGATAAACCG
